>Addgene plasmid #221446 | pcDNA5-FRT/T0-eGFP-NES-NFATC2IP | addgene full sequence | sequence record 437089 | Addgene NGS Result
GACGGATCGGGAGATCTCCCGATCCCCTATGGTGCACTCTCAGTACAATCTGCTCTGATGCCGCATAGTT
AAGCCAGTATCTGCTCCCTGCTTGTGTGTTGGAGGTCGCTGAGTAGTGCGCGAGCAAAATTTAAGCTACA
ACAAGGCAAGGCTTGACCGACAATTGCATGAAGAATCTGCTTAGGGTTAGGCGTTTTGCGCTGCTTCGCG
ATGTACGGGCCAGATATACGCGTTGACATTGATTATTGACTAGTTATTAATAGTAATCAATTACGGGGTC
ATTAGTTCATAGCCCATATATGGAGTTCCGCGTTACATAACTTACGGTAAATGGCCCGCCTGGCTGACCG
CCCAACGACCCCCGCCCATTGACGTCAATAATGACGTATGTTCCCATAGTAACGCCAATAGGGACTTTCC
ATTGACGTCAATGGGTGGAGTATTTACGGTAAACTGCCCACTTGGCAGTACATCAAGTGTATCATATGCC
AAGTACGCCCCCTATTGACGTCAATGACGGTAAATGGCCCGCCTGGCATTATGCCCAGTACATGACCTTA
TGGGACTTTCCTACTTGGCAGTACATCTACGTATTAGTCATCGCTATTACCATGGTGATGCGGTTTTGGC
AGTACATCAATGGGCGTGGATAGCGGTTTGACTCACGGGGATTTCCAAGTCTCCACCCCATTGACGTCAA
TGGGAGTTTGTTTTGGCACCAAAATCAACGGGACTTTCCAAAATGTCGTAACAACTCCGCCCCATTGACG
CAAATGGGCGGTAGGCGTGTACGGTGGGAGGTCTATATAAGCAGAGCTCTCCCTATCAGTGATAGAGATC
TCCCTATCAGTGATAGAGATCGTCGACGAGCTCGTTTAGTGAACCGTCAGATCGCCTGGAGACGCCATCC
ACGCTGTTTTGACCTCCATAGAAGACACCGGGACCGATCCAGCCTCCGGACTCTAGCGTTTAAACTTAAG
CTTGGTACCATGGTGAGCAAGGGCGAGGAGCTGTTCACCGGGGTGGTGCCCATCCTGGTCGAGCTGGACG
GCGACGTAAACGGCCACAAGTTCAGCGTGTCCGGCGAGGGCGAGGGCGATGCCACCTACGGCAAGCTGAC
CCTGAAGTTCATCTGCACCACCGGCAAGCTGCCCGTGCCCTGGCCCACCCTCGTGACCACCCTGACCTAC
GGCGTGCAGTGCTTCAGCCGCTACCCCGACCACATGAAGCAGCACGACTTCTTCAAGTCCGCCATGCCCG
AAGGCTACGTCCAGGAGCGCACCATCTTCTTCAAGGACGACGGCAACTACAAGACCCGCGCCGAGGTGAA
GTTCGAGGGCGACACCCTGGTGAACCGCATCGAGCTGAAGGGCATCGACTTCAAGGAGGACGGCAACATC
CTGGGGCACAAGCTGGAGTACAACTACAACAGCCACAACGTCTATATCATGGCCGACAAGCAGAAGAACG
GCATCAAGGTGAACTTCAAGATCCGCCACAACATCGAGGACGGCAGCGTGCAGCTCGCCGACCACTACCA
GCAGAACACCCCCATCGGCGACGGCCCCGTGCTGCTGCCCGACAACCACTACCTGAGCACCCAGTCCGCC
CTGAGCAAAGACCCCAACGAGAAGCGCGATCACATGGTCCTGCTGGAGTTCGTGACCGCCGCCGGGATCA
CTCTCGGCATGGACGAGCTGTACAAGGGCGCGCCAAATCTCGTGGACCTCCAAAAGAAGCTGGAGGAGCT
GGAGCTGGACGAGCAGCAGGGCGCTGGAGCCGGCGCGCCAGCGGAGCCTGTGGGGAAGCGGGGCCGCTGG
TCCGGAGGTAGCGGTGCCGGCCGAGGGGGTCGGGGCGGCTGGGGCGGTCGGGGCCGGCGTCCTCGGGCCC
AGCGGTCTCCATCCCGGGGCACGCTGGACGTAGTGTCTGTGGACTTGGTCACCGACAGCGATGAGGAAAT
TCTGGAGGTCGCCACCGCTCGCGGTGCCGCGGACGAGGTTGAGGTGGAGCCCCCGGAGCCCCCGGGGCCG
GTCGCGTCCCGGGATAACAGCAACAGTGACAGCGAAGGGGAGGACAGGCGGCCCGCAGGACCCCCGCGGG
AGCCGGTCAGGCGGCGGCGGCGGCTGGTGCTGGATCCGGGGGAGGCGCCGCTGGTTCCGGTGTACTCGGG
GAAGGTTAAAAGCAGCCTTCGCCTTATCCCAGATGATCTATCCCTCCTGAAACTCTACCCTCCAGGGGAT
GAGGAAGAGGCAGAGCTGGCAGATTCGAGTGGTCTCTACCATGAGGGCTCCCCATCACCAGGCTCTCCCT
GGAAGACAAAGCTGAGGACTAAGGATAAAGAAGAGAAGAAAAAGACAGAGTTTCTGGATCTGGACAACTC
TCCTCTGTCCCCACCTTCACCAAGGACCAAAAGCAGAACGCATACTCGGGCACTCAAGAAGTTAAGTGAG
GTGAACAAGCGCCTCCAGGATCTCCGTTCCTGTCTGAGCCCCAAGCCACCTCAGGGTCAAGAGCAACAGG
GCCAAGAGGATGAAGTGGTCTTGGTGGAAGGGCCCACCCTCCCAGAGACCCCCCGACTCTTCCCACTCAA
AATCCGTTGCCGGGCTGACCTGGTCAGATTGCCCCTCAGGATGTCGGAGCCCCTGCAGAGTGTGGTGGAC
CACATGGCCACCCACCTTGGGGTGTCCCCAAGCAGGATCCTTTTGCTTTTTGGAGAGACAGAGCTATCAC
CTACTGCCACTCCCAGGACCCTAAAGCTCGGAGTGGCTGACATCATTGACTGTGTGGTACTAACAAGTTC
TCCAGAGGCCACAGAGACGTCCCAACAGCTCCAGCTCCGGGTGCAGGGAAAGGAGAAACACCAGACACTG
GAAGTCTCACTGTCTCGAGATTCCCCTCTAAAGACCCTCATGTCCCACTATGAGGAGGCCATGGGACTGT
CGGGACGGAAGCTCTCCTTCTTCTTTGATGGGACAAAGCTTTCAGGCAGGGAGCTGCCAGCTGACCTGGG
CATGGAATCTGGGGACCTCATTGAGGTCTGGGGCTGAGATATCCATCACACTGGCGGCCGCTCGAGTCTA
GAGGGCCCGTTTAAACCCGCTGATCAGCCTCGACTGTGCCTTCTAGTTGCCAGCCATCTGTTGTTTGCCC
CTCCCCCGTGCCTTCCTTGACCCTGGAAGGTGCCACTCCCACTGTCCTTTCCTAATAAAATGAGGAAATT
GCATCGCATTGTCTGAGTAGGTGTCATTCTATTCTGGGGGGTGGGGTGGGGCAGGACAGCAAGGGGGAGG
ATTGGGAAGACAATAGCAGGCATGCTGGGGATGCGGTGGGCTCTATGGCTTCTGAGGCGGAAAGAACCAG
CTGGGGCTCTAGGGGGTATCCCC
[124 nt withheld, positions 3384-3507]
C
[91 nt withheld, positions 3509-3599]
AGGGTGATGGTTCACGTACCTAGAAGTTCCTATTCCGAAGTTCCTATTCTCTAGAAAGTATAGGAACTTC
CTTGGCCAAAAAGCCTGAACTCACCGCGACGTCTGTCGAGAAGTTTCTGATCGAAAAGTTCGACAGCGTC
TCCGACCTGATGCAGCTCTCGGAGGGCGAAGAATCTCGTGCTTTCAGCTTCGATGTAGGAGGGCGTGGAT
ATGTCCTGCGGGTAAATAGCTGCGCCGATGGTTTCTACAAAGATCGTTATGTTTATCGGCACTTTGCATC
GGCCGCGCTCCCGATTCCGGAAGTGCTTGACATTGGGGAGTTCAGCGAGAGCCTGACCTATTGCATCTCC
CGCCGTGCACAGGGTGTCACGTTGCAAGACCTGCCTGAAACCGAACTGCCCGCTGTTCTGCAGCCGGTCG
CGGAGGCCATGGATGCGATCGCTGCGGCCGATCTTAGCCAGACGAGCGGGTTCGGCCCATTCGGACCGCA
AGGAATCGGTCAATACACTACATGGCGTGATTTCATATGCGCGATTGCTGATCCCCATGTGTATCACTGG
CAAACTGTGATGGACGACACCGTCAGTGCGTCCGTCGCGCAGGCTCTCGATGAGCTGATGCTTTGGGCCG
AGGACTGCCCCGAAGTCCGGCACCTCGTGCACGCGGATTTCGGCTCCAACAATGTCCTGACGGACAATGG
CCGCATAACAGCGGTCATTGACTGGAGCGAGGCGATGTTCGGGGATTCCCAATACGAGGTCGCCAACATC
TTCTTCTGGAGGCCGTGGTTGGCTTGTATGGAGCAGCAGACGCGCTACTTCGAGCGGAGGCATCCGGAGC
TTGCAGGATCGCCGCGGCTCCGGGCGTATATGCTCCGCATTGGTCTTGACCAACTCTATCAGAGCTTGGT
TGACGGCAATTTCGATGATGCAGCTTGGGCGCAGGGTCGATGCGACGCAATCGTCCGATCCGGAGCCGGG
ACTGTCGGGCGTACACAAATCGCCCGCAGAAGCGCGGCCGTCTGGACCGATGGCTGTGTAGAAGTACTCG
CCGATAGTGGAAACCGACGCCCCAGCACTCGTCCGAGGGCAAAGGAATAGCACGTACTACGAGATTTCGA
TTCCACCGCCGCCTTCTATGAAAGGTTGGGCTTCGGAATCGTTTTCCGGGACGCCGGCTGGATGATCCTC
CAGCGCGGGGATCTCATGCTGGAGTTCTTCGCCCACCCCAACTTGTTTATTGCAGCTTATAATGGTTACA
AATAAAGCAATAGCATCACAAATTTCACAAATAAAGCATTTTTTTCACTGCATTCTAGTTGTGGTTTGTC
CAAACTCATCAATGTATCTTATCATGTCTGTATACCGTCGACCTCTAGCTAGAGCTTGGCGTAATCATGG
TCATAGCTGTTTCCTGTGTGAAATTGTTATCCGCTCACAATTCCACACAACATACGAGCCGGAAGCATAA
AGTGTAAAGCCTGGGGTGCCTAATGAGTGAGCTAACTCACATTAATTGCGTTGCGCTCACTGCCCGCTTT
CCAGTCGGGAAACCTGTCGTGCCAGCTGCATTAATGAATCGGCCAACGCGCGGGGAGAGGCGGTTTGCGT
ATTGGGCGCTCTTCCGCTTCCTCGCTCACTGACTCGCTGCGCTCGGTCGTTCGGCTGCGGCGAGCGGTAT
CAGCTCACTCAAAGGCGGTAATACGGTTATCCACAGAATCAGGGGATAACGCAGGAAAGAACATGTGAGC
AAAAGGCCAGCAAAAGGCCAGGAACCGTAAAAAGGCCGCGTTGCTGGCGTTTTTCCATAGGCTCCGCCCC
CCTGACGAGCATCACAAAAATCGACGCTCAAGTCAGAGGTGGCGAAACCCGACAGGACTATAAAGATACC
AGGCGTTTCCCCCTGGAAGCTCCCTCGTGCGCTCTCCTGTTCCGACCCTGCCGCTTACCGGATACCTGTC
CGCCTTTCTCCCTTCGGGAAGCGTGGCGCTTTCTCATAGCTCACGCTGTAGGTATCTCAGTTCGGTGTAG
GTCGTTCGCTCCAAGCTGGGCTGTGTGCACGAACCCCCCGTTCAGCCCGACCGCTGCGCCTTATCCGGTA
ACTATCGTCTTGAGTCCAACCCGGTAAGACACGACTTATCGCCACTGGCAGCAGCCACTGGTAACAGGAT
TAGCAGAGCGAGGTATGTAGGCGGTGCTACAGAGTTCTTGAAGTGGTGGCCTAACTACGGCTACACTAGA
AGAACAGTATTTGGTATCTGCGCTCTGCTGAAGCCAGTTACCTTCGGAAAAAGAGTTGGTAGCTCTTGAT
CCGGCAAACAAACCACCGCTGGTAGCGGTGGTTTTTTTGTTTGCAAGCAGCAGATTACGCGCAGAAAAAA
AGGATCTCAAGAAGATCCTTTGATCTTTTCTACGGGGTCTGACGCTCAGTGGAACGAAAACTCACGTTAA
GGGATTTTGGTCATGAGATTATCAAAAAGGATCTTCACCTAGATCCTTTTAAATTAAAAATGAAGTTTTA
AATCAATCTAAAGTATATATGAGTAAACTTGGTCTGACAGTTACCAATGCTTAATCAGTGAGGCACCTAT
CTCAGCGATCTGTCTATTTCGTTCATCCATAGTTGCCTGACTCCCCGTCGTGTAGATAACTACGATACGG
GAGGGCTTACCATCTGGCCCCAGTGCTGCAATGATACCGCGAGACCCACGCTCACCGGCTCCAGATTTAT
CAGCAATAAACCAGCCAGCCGGAAGGGCCGAGCGCAGAAGTGGTCCTGCAACTTTATCCGCCTCCATCCA
GTCTATTAATTGTTGCCGGGAAGCTAGAGTAAGTAGTTCGCCAGTTAATAGTTTGCGCAACGTTGTTGCC
ATTGCTACAGGCATCGTGGTGTCACGCTCGTCGTTTGGTATGGCTTCATTCAGCTCCGGTTCCCAACGAT
CAAGGCGAGTTACATGATCCCCCATGTTGTGCAAAAAAGCGGTTAGCTCCTTCGGTCCTCCGATCGTTGT
CAGAAGTAAGTTGGCCGCAGTGTTATCACTCATGGTTATGGCAGCACTGCATAATTCTCTTACTGTCATG
CCATCCGTAAGATGCTTTTCTGTGACTGGTGAGTACTCAACCAAGTCATTCTGAGAATAGTGTATGCGGC
GACCGAGTTGCTCTTGCCCGGCGTCAATACGGGATAATACCGCGCCACATAGCAGAACTTTAAAAGTGCT
CATCATTGGAAAACGTTCTTCGGGGCGAAAACTCTCAAGGATCTTACCGCTGTTGAGATCCAGTTCGATG
TAACCCACTCGTGCACCCAACTGATCTTCAGCATCTTTTACTTTCACCAGCGTTTCTGGGTGAGCAAAAA
CAGGAAGGCAAAATGCCGCAAAAAAGGGAATAAGGGCGACACGGAAATGTTGAATACTCATACTCTTCCT
TTTTCAATATTATTGAAGCATTTATCAGGGTTATTGTCTCATGAGCGGATACATATTTGAATGTATTTAG
AAAAATAAACAAATAGGGGTTCCGCGCACATTTCCCCGAAAAGTGCCACCTGACGTC
Features (pLannotate 1.2.2; 22 found; start..end, strand, type, name):
     28..80      -  misc_feature   bom (fragment): basis of mobility region from pBR322
    235..614     +  enhancer       CMV enhancer: human cytomegalovirus immediate early enhancer
    615..818     +  promoter       CMV promoter: human cytomegalovirus (CMV) immediate early promoter
    820..839     +  promoter       PLtetO-1 promoter (fragment): modified phage lambda PL promoter with tet operator sites (Lutz and Bujard, 1997)
    841..860     +  promoter       PLtetO-1 promoter (fragment): modified phage lambda PL promoter with tet operator sites (Lutz and Bujard, 1997)
    868..901     +  promoter       TRE3GV promoter (fragment): 3rd-generation Tet-responsive promoter that can be activated by binding of Tet-On® 3G, optimized for retroviral and lentiviral vectors
    990..1706    +  CDS            EGFP: EGFP is a basic (constitutively fluorescent) green fluorescent protein published in 1996, derived from Aequorea victoria. It is reported to be a rapidly-maturing weak dimer with moderate acid sensitivity.
   1791..3044    +  CDS            NFATC2IP: NF2IP_HUMAN - Also known as NIP45. Experimental evidence at protein level: Swiss-Prot protein existence level 1. In T-helper 2 (Th2) cells, regulates the magnitude of NFAT- driven transcription of a specific subset of cytokine genes, including IL3, IL4, IL5 and IL13, but not IL2. Recruits PRMT1 to the IL4 promoter; this leads to enhancement of histone H4 'Arg-3'-methylation and facilitates subsequent histone acetylation at the IL4 locus, thus promotes robust cytokine expression (By similarity). Down-regulates formation of poly-SUMO chains by UBE2I/UBC9 (By similarity). From Homo sapiens (Human
   3114..3338    +  polyA_signal   bGH poly(A) signal: bovine growth hormone polyadenylation signal
   3342..3363    +  promoter       SV40 promoter (fragment): SV40 enhancer and early promoter
   3384..3617    +  rep_origin     f1 ori (fragment) (sequence partly withheld): f1 bacteriophage origin of replication; arrow indicates direction of (+) strand synthesis
   3622..3669    +  protein_bind   FRT: FLP-mediated recombination occurs in the 8-bp core sequence TCTAGAAA (Turan and Bode, 2011). FLP recombinase from the Saccharomyces cerevisiae 2μ plasmid
   3677..4699    +  CDS            HygR: hygromycin B phosphotransferase confers resistance to hygromycin
   4709..4834    +  CDS            ble (fragment): BLE_KLEPN - Experimental evidence at protein level: Swiss-Prot protein existence level 1. Binding protein with a strong affinity to the bleomycin family of antibiotics. Binds to CL990; an antimitotic-antibiotic compound. From Klebsiella pneumoniae.
   4829..4950    +  polyA_signal   SV40 poly(A) signal: SV40 polyadenylation signal
   5023..5039    -  protein_bind   lac operator: The lac repressor binds to the lac operator to inhibit transcription in E. coli. This inhibition can be relieved by adding lactose or isopropyl-β-D-thiogalactopyranoside (IPTG). lac repressor encoded by lacI
   5047..5077    -  promoter       lac promoter: promoter for the E. coli lac operon
   5092..5113    -  protein_bind   CAP binding site: CAP binding activates transcription in the presence of cAMP. E. coli catabolite activator protein
   5126..5218    -  CDS            lacI (fragment): lac repressor; lacI; The lac repressor binds to the lac operator to inhibit transcription in E. coli. This inhibition can be relieved by adding lactose or isopropyl-β-D-thiogalactopyranoside (IPTG).
   5401..5989    -  rep_origin     ori: high-copy-number ColE1/pMB1/pBR322/pUC origin of replication
   6160..7020    -  CDS            AmpR: β-lactamase; bla; confers resistance to ampicillin, carbenicillin, and related antibiotics
   7021..7125    -  promoter       AmpR promoter: bla
