[The description below was written by a language model from this plasmid's Addgene catalogue record and pLannotate feature annotations shown in this document.]
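Description:
pcDNA5-FRT/T0-eGFP-NES-NFATC2IP is a 7,156 bp mammalian expression plasmid built on a pcDNA5/FRT/TO-type backbone that already carries an eGFP tag. In bacteria it is maintained through a high-copy ColE1/pUC-type origin and selected with ampicillin through the bla gene and its own promoter. A partial f1 origin and remnants of lac regulatory elements are also annotated in the backbone.

The expression cassette uses the human CMV immediate early enhancer and promoter. These are followed directly by two short sequences that the annotation software matched to tet operator-containing promoters, which is consistent with the tandem tet operators of the "TO" design. With these operators, transcription is repressed in cells that express the Tet repressor and can be induced with tetracycline or doxycycline. Downstream lies an EGFP coding sequence, then a gap that accommodates the inserted nuclear export signal, then the human NFATC2IP open reading frame (also known as NIP45) with its initiator methionine removed. The product is therefore a single eGFP-NES-NFATC2IP fusion, and the transcript is terminated by the bovine growth hormone polyadenylation signal.

Next comes an FRT site placed directly upstream of a hygromycin phosphotransferase gene and an SV40 poly(A) signal, with no full promoter annotated ahead of the gene. In this arrangement, Flp recombinase inserts the plasmid at a genomic FRT site in a compatible host line, which supplies the elements needed for hygromycin resistance and yields isogenic, single-copy stable lines.

The NES is intended to direct the fluorescent fusion out of the nucleus. The construct therefore suits tests of whether NFATC2IP function depends on nuclear localisation, in the context of the depositors' work on SUMO-dependent genome integrity.
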