Addgene plasmid #221446: pcDNA5-FRT/T0-eGFP-NES-NFATC2IP
Purpose: Mammalian expression vector of eGFP tagged NFATC2IP ORF with nuclear export signal (NES) at its N-terminus
Depositing lab: Daniel Durocher. Depositing organization: Sinai Health System. Publication: NFATC2IP is a mediator of SUMO-dependent genome integrity. Cho T, Hoeg L, Setiaputra D, Durocher D. Genes Dev. 2024 Apr 17;38(5-6):233-252. doi: 10.1101/gad.350914.123. PubMed 38503515.
Backbone
  Vector backbone: pcDNA5-eGFP-FRT-T0
  Backbone manufacturer: ThermoFisher
  Backbone size w/o insert (bp): 5899
  Total vector size (bp): 7156
  Vector type: Mammalian Expression
  Selectable markers: Hygromycin
Growth in bacteria
  Bacterial resistance: Ampicillin, 100 μg/mL
  Growth temperature: 37°C
  Growth strain: DH5alpha
  Copy number: High Copy
Gene/Insert
  Gene/Insert name: NFATC2IP
  Species: H. sapiens (human)
  Insert size (bp): 1257
  Mutation: NES (NLVDLQKKLEELELDEQQ) inserted, 1st Methionine of NFATC2IP deleted
  Entrez Gene: NFATC2IP (a.k.a. ESC2, NIP45, RAD60)
  Promoter: CMV
  Tag / fusion protein: eGFP (N terminal on insert); Nuclear Export Signal (NES) (N terminal on insert)
  Cloning method: Other
  Sequencing primers: 5′ cgcaaatgggcggtaggcgtg
Terms and licenses: Academic/Nonprofit Terms; Industry Terms: Not Available to Industry
How to cite: pcDNA5-FRT/T0-eGFP-NES-NFATC2IP was a gift from Daniel Durocher (Addgene plasmid # 221446 ; http://n2t.net/addgene:221446 ; RRID:Addgene_221446)
